>Addgene plasmid #175925 | pDL215 | addgene full sequence | sequence record 375506 | Addgene NGS Result
GTTAACGCTAGCATGGATCTCGGGCCCCAAATAATGATTTTATTTTGACTGATAGTGACCTGTTCGTTGC
AACAAATTGATGAGCAATGCTTTTTTATAATGCCAACTTTGTACAAAAAAGCAGGCTTCGAAGGAGATAG
AACCATGGAACCTGGAAGCAGCAGTAGGGAGGGGGAGCAGCAGGAGCCAGCAAACGAACGACTAACCGCC
ATCGGAGGAGGAGGAGGAGGAGGAGGAGGAAGCCCTGTCTCAGATCAGGAACTCTCGGATGGTGAGGAAG
TGTCTGATGGTGAGTATCAGGCCGGCGACGATTTCTCTGGCTACGCGGTCCGGGGCCGGGGGTTCGTCGA
GAAGGAGCACATATTCGACAAGGTGGTGACGCCCAGCGACGTCGGGAATCTGGGCCGGCTGGTGATCCCG
TGGCAGCACGCGGAGTGCTACTTCCCGCGGGACGTACCCGCGAACGAGAGGGAGGGCGTCGTCCTCAGAT
TCGAGGACGATGCCGGCAATTCATGGCGTTTCCTCTACCGCGGCAGCAGCTTGACGTTGGGATGGAGCCA
CTTCTTCAGGAAGAACCGCCTCGACGCCGGGGACATGGTCTCCTTCTACCGTGGCGCCAGCGAGGCCACC
CGTGACCGCCTCTTCATCCACTCGAAGCGCCGGATGCACATTCTCCCTACTCTAGGCTACTCAGACCCTC
AGGTTCATATCAATCGCCTCTTTCAGCTGCTGGTTCGGGTAAGAACCATGGTTTCATCCTTCGGTAAATC
TGGGTCGCCGTCGCCGCCCAATTCTCCGCTTCCTACAGTTCAAAATTTCACCTACAAAGCGCTAAAAGAT
TGCCTCCAAGATCTGCACTACTACAGCCTCCTGTCCATGATGGGGAGAAACCACAAAAGTCAGTCAACAT
CCGCAAAGATCCGTGATACTATTCCTACGCTTGATGCTTTGATACAATTACGAAGCCTGTCAGATCCAGT
TTTTCGTATTCCCGCCGCAGCGACGTCGCATTGCATCCTCTTATGCCGTGGTGTTTTGGGGATCATGGGC
TTCCTATGCTCTGATGAGAATATGAAGGAGGATCACCGGATGCTTCAGGTTCCTGCTTTTGATGATCTGA
ACTACTCTGACCCAGCTTTCTTGTACAAAGTTGGCATTATAAGAAAGCATTGCTTATCAATTTGTTGCAA
CGAACAGGTCACTATCAGTCAAAATAAAATCATTATTTGCCATCCAGCTGCAGCTCTGGCCCGTGTCTCA
AAATCTCTGATGTTACATTGCACAAGATAAAAATATATCATCATGAACAATAAAACTGTCTGCTTACATA
AACAGTAATACAAGGGGTGTTATGAGCCATATTCAACGGGAAACGTCGAGGCCGCGATTAAATTCCAACA
TGGATGCTGATTTATATGGGTATAAATGGGCTCGCGATAATGTCGGGCAATCAGGTGCGACAATCTATCG
CTTGTATGGGAAGCCCGATGCGCCAGAGTTGTTTCTGAAACATGGCAAAGGTAGCGTTGCCAATGATGTT
ACAGATGAGATGGTCAGACTAAACTGGCTGACGGAATTTATGCCTCTTCCGACCATCAAGCATTTTATCC
GTACTCCTGATGATGCATGGTTACTCACCACTGCGATCCCCGGAAAAACAGCATTCCAGGTATTAGAAGA
ATATCCTGATTCAGGTGAAAATATTGTTGATGCGCTGGCAGTGTTCCTGCGCCGGTTGCATTCGATTCCT
GTTTGTAATTGTCCTTTTAACAGCGATCGCGTATTTCGTCTCGCTCAGGCGCAATCACGAATGAATAACG
GTTTGGTTGATGCGAGTGATTTTGATGACGAGCGTAATGGCTGGCCTGTTGAACAAGTCTGGAAAGAAAT
GCATAAACTTTTGCCATTCTCACCGGATTCAGTCGTCACTCATGGTGATTTCTCACTTGATAACCTTATT
TTTGACGAGGGGAAATTAGGCCGGGAAGCCGATCTCGGCTTGAACGAATTGTTAGGTGGCGGTACTTGGG
TCGATATCAAAGTGCATCACTTCTTCCCGTATGCCCAACTTTGTATAGAGAGCCACTGCGGGATCGTCAC
CGTAATCTGCTTGCACGTAGATCACATAAGCACCAAGCGCGTTGGCCTCATGCTTGAGGAGATTGATGAG
CGCGGTGGCAATGCCCTGCCTCCGGTGCTCGCCGGAGACTGCGAGATCATAGATATAGATCTCACTACGC
GGCTGCTCAAACTTGGGCAGAACGTAAGCCGCGAGAGCGCCAACAACCGCTTCTTGGTCGAAGGCAGCAA
GCGCGATGAATGTCTTACTACGGAGCAAGTTCCCGAGGTAATCGGAGTCCGGCTGATGTTGGGAGTAGGT
GGCTACGTCTCCGAACTCACGACCGAAAAGATCAAGAGCAGCCCGCATGGATTTGACTTGGTCAGGGCCG
AGCCTACATGTGCGAATGATGCCCATACTTGAGCCACCTAACTTTGTTTTAGGGCGACTGCCCTGCTGCG
TAACATCGTTGCTGCTGCGTAACATCGTTGCTGCTCCATAACATCAAACATCGACCCACGGCGTAACGCG
CTTGCTGCTTGGATGCCCGAGGCATAGACTGTACAAAAAAACAGTCATAACAAGCCATGAAAACCGCCAC
TGCGCCGTTACCACCGCTGCGTTCGGTCAAGGTTCTGGACCAGTTGCGTGAGCGCATACGCTACTTGCAT
TACAGTTTACGAACCGAACAGGCTTATGTCAACTGGGTTCGTGCCTTCATCCGTTTCCACGGTGTGCGTC
ACCCGGCAACCTTGGGCAGCAGCGAAGTCGAGGCATTTCTGTCCTGGCTGGCGAACGAGCGCAAGGTTTC
GGTCTCCACGCATCGTCAGGCATTGGCGGCCTTGCTGTTCTTCTACGGCAAGGTGCTGTGCACGGATCTG
CCCTGGCTTCAGGAGATCGGAAGACCTCGGCCGTCGCGGCGCTTGCCGGTGGTGCTGACCCCGGATGAAG
TGGTTCGCATCCTCGGTTTTCTGGAAGGCGAGCATCGTTTGTTCGCCCAGGACTCTAGCTATAGTTCTAG
TGGTTGGCTACTAATAGGTTGTATTGATGTTGGACGAGTCGGAATCGCAGACCGATACCAGGATCTTGCC
ATCCTATGGAACTGCCTCGGTGAGTTTTCTCCTTCATTACAGAAACGGCTTTTTCAAAAATATGGTATTG
ATAATCCTGATATGAATAAATTGCAGTTTCATTTGATGCTCGATGAGTTTTTCTAATCAGAATTGGTTAA
TTGGTTGTAACACTGGCAGAGCATTACGCTGACTTGACGGGACGGCGCAAGCTCATGACCAAAATCCCTT
AACGTGAGTTTTCGTTCCACTGAGCGTCAGACCCCGTAGAAAAGATCAAAGGATCTTCTTGAGATCCTTT
TTTTCTGCGCGTAATCTGCTGCTTGCAAACAAAAAAACCACCGCTACCAGCGGTGGTTTGTTTGCCGGAT
CAAGAGCTACCAACTCTTTTTCCGAAGGTAACTGGCTTCAGCAGAGCGCAGATACCAAATACTGTTCTTC
TAGTGTAGCCGTAGTTAGGCCACCACTTCAAGAACTCTGTAGCACCGCCTACATACCTCGCTCTGCTAAT
CCTGTTACCAGTGGCTGCTGCCAGTGGCGATAAGTCGTGTCTTACCGGGTTGGACTCAAGACGATAGTTA
CCGGATAAGGCGCAGCGGTCGGGCTGAACGGGGGGTTCGTGCACACAGCCCAGCTTGGAGCGAACGACCT
ACACCGAACTGAGATACCTACAGCGTGAGCTATGAGAAAGCGCCACGCTTCCCGAAGGGAGAAAGGCGGA
CAGGTATCCGGTAAGCGGCAGGGTCGGAACAGGAGAGCGCACGAGGGAGCTTCCAGGGGGAAACGCCTGG
TATCTTTATAGTCCTGTCGGGTTTCGCCACCTCTGACTTGAGCGTCGATTTTTGTGATGCTCGTCAGGGG
GGCGGAGCCTATGGAAAAACGCCAGCAACGCGGCCTTTTTACGGTTCCTGGCCTTTTGCTGGCCTTTTGC
TCACATGTTCTTTCCTGCGTTATCCCCTGATTCTGTGGATAACCGTATTACCGCTAGCCAGGAAGAGTTT
GTAGAAACGCAAAAAGGCCATCCGTCAGGATGGCCTTCTGCTTAGTTTGATGCCTGGCAGTTTATGGCGG
GCGTCCTGCCCGCCACCCTCCGGGCCGTTGCTTCACAACGTTCAAATCCGCTCCCGGCGGATTTGTCCTA
CTCAGGAGAGCGTTCACCGACAAACAACAGATAAAACGAAAGGCCCAGTCTTCCGACTGAGCCTTTCGTT
TTATTTGATGCCTGGCAGTTCCCTACTCTCGC
Features (pLannotate 1.2.2; 11 found; start..end, strand, type, name):
     28..127     +  protein_bind   attL1: mutant version of attL; recombination site for the Gateway® LR reaction LR Clonase™
    349..663     +  CDS            NGA1 (fragment): NGA1_ARATH - Experimental evidence at protein level: Swiss-Prot protein existence level 1. Regulates lateral organ growth. Functionally redundant with NGA2, NGA3 and NGA4. From Arabidopsis thaliana (Mouse-ear cress).
   1130..1229    -  protein_bind   attL2: mutant version of attL; recombination site for the Gateway® LR reaction LR Clonase™
   1352..1978    +  CDS            KanR (fragment): aminoglycoside phosphotransferase; aph(3')-Ia; confers resistance to kanamycin in bacteria or G418 (Geneticin®) in eukaryotes
   2012..2545    -  CDS            GmR: gentamycin acetyltransferase; aacC1; confers resistance to gentamycin
   2734..2762    -  promoter       Pc promoter: intI1 (promoter lies within the coding sequence); class 1 integron promoter
   2740..3087    -  CDS            YPR2_ECOLX (fragment): Protein predicted: Swiss-Prot protein existence level 4. From Escherichia coli.
   3092..3276    +  CDS            KanR (fragment): aminoglycoside phosphotransferase; aph(3')-Ia; confers resistance to kanamycin in bacteria or G418 (Geneticin®) in eukaryotes
   3419..4007    +  rep_origin     ori: high-copy-number ColE1/pMB1/pBR322/pUC origin of replication
   4142..4169    -  terminator     rrnB T2 terminator: transcription terminator T2 from the E. coli rrnB gene
   4301..4344    +  terminator     rrnB T1 terminator: Escherichia coli rrnB; transcription terminator T1 from the E. coli rrnB gene
