[The description below was written by a language model from this plasmid's Addgene catalogue record and pLannotate feature annotations shown in this document.]
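Description:
pDL215 is a Gateway entry clone built on the pDONR207 backbone (recorded as "pDONOR207"), a 4,372 nt high-copy bacterial plasmid intended as the donor partner in an LR recombination reaction. It replicates in E. coli from a ColE1/pUC-type origin and is selected with gentamicin, conferred by the aacC1 gentamicin acetyltransferase gene driven by the class 1 integron Pc promoter. The annotation also picks up two separated fragments of a kanamycin resistance gene flanking the gentamicin cassette. These appear to be disrupted remnants in the backbone rather than a working marker, and the record lists only gentamicin resistance. The rrnB T1 and T2 terminators sit upstream of the cloning region, where they insulate the insert from read-through transcription originating in the backbone.

The payload lies between attL1 and attL2, a span of roughly 1 kb, and is catalogued as ID#70 from rice (Oryza sativa). The associated work describes a toolkit of NLR integrated domains for identifying plant pathogen effector targets, so the insert is presumably one such integrated domain, although the record does not define it further. Automated annotation finds partial similarity within the insert to the Arabidopsis NGA1 protein, a regulator of lateral organ growth. This reflects homology of part of the rice sequence rather than an Arabidopsis origin. No promoter, tag or reporter is annotated within the att-flanked region, as expected for an entry clone. Expression elements and any fusion partners would come from the destination vector, into which LR Clonase transfers the insert by recombining the attL sites with attR sites.
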