Addgene plasmid #175925: pDL215
Purpose: pENTRY for Gateway LR reaction
Depositing lab: Nemo Peeters. Depositing organization: CNRS UMR 2594, INRA UMR 0441, Laboratoire des Interactions Plantes Micro-organismes (LIPM). Publication: An NLR integrated domain toolkit to identify plant pathogen effector targets. Landry D, Mila I, Sabbagh CRR, Zaffuto M, Pouzet C, Tremousaygue D, Dabos P, Deslandes L, Peeters N. Plant J. 2023 Sep;115(5):1443-1457. doi: 10.1111/tpj.16331. Epub 2023 Jul 24. PubMed 37248633.
Backbone
  Vector backbone: pDONOR207
  Vector type: pENTRY clone
Growth in bacteria
  Bacterial resistance: Gentamicin, 10 μg/mL
  Growth temperature: 37°C
  Growth strain: DH5alpha
  Copy number: High Copy
Gene/Insert
  Gene/Insert name: ID#70
  Species: Oryzae sativa
  Cloning method: Gateway Cloning
  Sequencing primers: 5′ n/a
Terms and licenses: Academic/Nonprofit Terms; Industry Terms: Not Available to Industry
Depositor comments: Please visit https://www.biorxiv.org/content/10.1101/2021.08.23.457316v2 for bioRxiv preprint.
How to cite: pDL215 was a gift from Nemo Peeters (Addgene plasmid # 175925 ; http://n2t.net/addgene:175925 ; RRID:Addgene_175925)
